>Addgene plasmid #220537 | pAAV-Neo_CAG | addgene full sequence | sequence record 437814 | Addgene NGS Result
TCGCGCGTTTCGGTGATGACGGTGAAAACCTCTGACACATGCAGCTCCCGGAGACGGTCACAGCTTGTCT
GTAAGCGGATGCCGGGAGCAGACAAGCCCGTCAGGGCGCGTCAGCGGGTGTTGGCGGGTGTCGGGGCTGG
CTTAACTATGCGGCATCAGAGCAGATTGTACTGAGAGTGCACCATATGCGGTGTGAAATACCGCACAGAT
GCGTAAGGAGAAAATACCGCATCAGGCGCCATTCGCCATTCAGGCTGCGCAACTGTTGGGAAGGGCGATC
GGTGCGGGCCTCTTCGCTATTACGCCAGCTGGCGAAAGGGGGATGTGCTGCAAGGCGATTAAGTTGGGTA
ACGCCAGGGTTTTCCCAGTCACGACGTTGTAAAACGACGGCCAGTGAATTGTGCTTTCTCTGACCAGCAT
TCTCTCCCCTGGGCCTGTGCCGCTTTCTGTCTGTAGCTTGTGGCCTGGGTCACCTCTACGGCTGGCCCAG
ATCCTTCCCTGCCGCCTCCTTCAGGTTCCGTCTTCCTCCACTCCCTCTTCCCCTTGCTCTCTGCTGTGTT
GCTGCCCAAGGATGCTCTTTCCGGAGCACTTCCTTCTCGGCGCTGCACCACGTGATGTCCTCTGAGCGGA
TCCTCCCCGTGTCTGGGTCCTCTCCGGGCATCTCTCCTCCCTCACCCAACCCCATGCCGTCTTCACTCGC
TGGGTTCCCTTTTCCTTCTCCTTCTGGGGCCTGTGCCATCTCTCGTTTCTTAGGATGGCCTTCTCCGACG
GATGTCTCCCTTGCGTCCCGCCTCCCCTTCTTGTAGGCCTGCATCATCACCGTTTTTCTGGACAACCCCA
AAGTACCCCGTCTCCCTGGCTTTAGCCACCTCTCCATCCTCTTGCTTTCTTTGCCTGGACACCCCGTTCT
CCTGTGGATTCGGGTCACCTCTCACTCCTTTCATTTGGGCAGCTCCCCTACCCCCCTTACCTCTCTAGTC
TGTGCTAGCTCTTCCAGCCCCCTGTCATGGCATCTTCCAGGGGTCCGAGAGCTCAGCTAGTCTTCTTCCT
CCAACCCGGGCCCCTATGTCCACTTCAGGACAGCATGTTTGCTGCCTCCAGGGATCCTGTGTCCCCGAGC
TGGGACCACCTTATATTCCCAGGGCCGGTTAATGTGGCTCTGGTTCTGGGTACTTTTATCTGTCCCCTCC
ACCCCACAGTGGGGCAAGCTTCTGACCTCTTCTCTTCCTCCCACAGGGCCTCGAGAGATCTGGCAGCGGA
GAGGGCAGAGGAAGTCTTCTAACATGCGGTGACGTGGAGGAGAATCCCGGCCCTAGGCTCGAGATGGGAT
CGGCCATTGAACAAGATGGATTGCACGCAGGTTCTCCGGCCGCTTGGGTGGAGAGGCTATTCGGCTATGA
CTGGGCACAACAGACAATCGGCTGCTCTGATGCCGCCGTGTTCCGGCTGTCAGCGCAGGGGCGCCCGGTT
CTTTTTGTCAAGACCGACCTGTCCGGTGCCCTGAATGAACTGCAGGACGAGGCAGCGCGGCTATCGTGGC
TGGCCACGACGGGCGTTCCTTGCGCAGCTGTGCTCGACGTTGTCACTGAAGCGGGAAGGGACTGGCTGCT
ATTGGGCGAAGTGCCGGGGCAGGATCTCCTGTCATCTCACCTTGCTCCTGCCGAGAAAGTATCCATCATG
GCTGATGCAATGCGGCGGCTGCATACGCTTGATCCGGCTACCTGCCCATTCGACCACCAAGCGAAACATC
GCATCGAGCGAGCACGTACTCGGATGGAAGCCGGTCTTGTCGATCAGGATGATCTGGACGAAGAGCATCA
GGGGCTCGCGCCAGCCGAACTGTTCGCCAGGCTCAAGGCGCGCATGCCCGACGGCGATGATCTCGTCGTG
ACCCATGGCGATGCCTGCTTGCCGAATATCATGGTGGAAAATGGCCGCTTTTCTGGATTCATCGACTGTG
GCCGGCTGGGTGTGGCGGACCGCTATCAGGACATAGCGTTGGCTACCCGTGATATTGCTGAAGAGCTTGG
CGGCGAATGGGCTGACCGCTTCCTCGTGCTTTACGGTATCGCCGCTCCCGATTCGCAGCGCATCGCCTTC
TATCGCCTTCTTGACGAGTTCTTCTGATCTAGAGGGCCCGTTTAAACCCGCTGATCAGCCTCGACTGTGC
CTTCTAGTTGCCAGCCATCTGTTGTTTGCCCCTCCCCCGTGCCTTCCTTGACCCTGGAAGGTGCCACTCC
CACTGTCCTTTCCTAATAAAATGAGGAAATTGCATCGCATTGTCTGAGTAGGTGTCATTCTATTCTGGGG
GGTGGGGTGGGGCAGGACAGCAAGGGGGAGGATTGGGAAGACAATAGCAGGCATGCTGGGGATGCGGTGG
GCTCTATGGTCACTCGACTAGTTATTAATAGTAATCAATTACGGGGTCATTAGTTCATAGCCCATATATG
GAGTTCCGCGTTACATAACTTACGGTAAATGGCCCGCCTGGCTGACCGCCCAACGACCCCCGCCCATTGA
CGTCAATAATGACGTATGTTCCCATAGTAACGCCAATAGGGACTTTCCATTGACGTCAATGGGTGGAGTA
TTTACGGTAAACTGCCCACTTGGCAGTACATCAAGTGTATCATATGCCAAGTACGCCCCCTATTGACGTC
AATGACGGTAAATGGCCCGCCTGGCATTATGCCCAGTACATGACCTTATGGGACTTTCCTACTTGGCAGT
ACATCTACGTATTAGTCATCGCTATTACCATGGTCGAGGTGAGCCCCACGTTCTGCTTCACTCTCCCCAT
CTCCCCCCCCTCCCCACCCCCAATTTTGTATTTATTTATTTTTTAATTATTTTGTGCAGCGATGGGGGCG
GGGGGGGGGGGGGGGCGCGCGCCAGGCGGGGCGGGGCGGGGCGAGGGGCGGGGCGGGGCGAGGCGGAGAG
GTGCGGCGGCAGCCAATCAGAGCGGCGCGCTCCGAAAGTTTCCTTTTATGGCGAGGCGGCGGCGGCGGCG
GCCCTATAAAAAGCGAAGCGCGCGGCGGGCGGGAGTCGCTGCGCGCTGCCTTCGCCCCGTGCCCCGCTCC
GCCGCCGCCTCGCGCCGCCCGCCCCGGCTCTGACTGACCGCGTTACTCCCACAGGTGAGCGGGCGGGACG
GCCCTTCTCCTCCGGGCTGTAATTAGCGCTTGGTTTAATGACGGCTTGTTTCTTTTCTGTGGCTGCGTGA
AAGCCTTGAGGGGCTCCGGGAGGGCCCTTTGTGCGGGGGGAGCGGCTCGGGGGGTGCGTGCGTGTGTGTG
TGCGTGGGGAGCGCCGCGTGCGGCTCCGCGCTGCCCGGCGGCTGTGAGCGCTGCGGGCGCGGCGCGGGGC
TTTGTGCGCTCCGCAGTGTGCGCGAGGGGAGCGCGGCCGGGGGCGGTGCCCCGCGGTGCGGGGGGGGCTG
CGAGGGGAACAAAGGCTGCGTGCGGGGTGTGTGCGTGGGGGGGTGAGCAGGGGGTGTGGGCGCGTCGGTC
GGGCTGCAACCCCCCCTGCACCCCCCTCCCCGAGTTGCTGAGCACGGCCCGGCTTCGGGTGCGGGGCTCC
GTACGGGGCGTGGCGCGGGGCTCGCCGTGCCGGGCGGGGGGTGGCGGCAGGTGGGGGTGCCGGGCGGGGC
GGGGCCGCCTCGGGCCGGGGAGGGCTCGGGGGAGGGGCGCGGCGGCCCCCGGAGCGCCGGCGGCTGTCGA
GGCGCGGCGAGCCGCAGCCATTGCCTTTTATGGTAATCGTGCGAGAGGGCGCAGGGACTTCCTTTGTCCC
AAATCTGTGCGGAGCCGAAATCTGGGAGGCGCCGCCGCACCCCCTCTAGCGGGCGCGGGGCGAAGCGGTG
CGGCGCCGGCAGGAAGGAAATGGGCGGGGAGGGCCTTCGTGCGTCGCCGCGCCGCCGTCCCCTTCTCCCT
CTCCAGCCTCGGGGCTGTCCGCGGGGGGACGGCTGCCTTCGGGGGGGACGGGGCAGGGCGGGGTTCGGCT
TCTGGCGTGTGACCGGCGGCTCTAGAGCCTCTGCTAACCATGTTCATGCCTTCTTCTTTTTCCTACAGCT
CCTGGGCAACGTGCTGGTTATTGTGCTGTCTCATCATTTTGGCAAAGAATTAATTCGGATCAATTCGAGC
TCGGTACCCGGGGATCCTCTAGTCAGCTGACGCGTGCTAGCGCGGCCGCATCGATAAGCTTGTCGACGAT
ATCTCTAGAGGATCATAATCAGCCATACCACATTTGTAGAGGTTTTACTTGCTTTAAAAAACCTCCCACA
CCTCCCCCTGAACCTGAAACATAAAATGAATGCAATTGTTGTTGTTAACTTGTTTATTGCAGCTTATAAT
GGTTACAAATAAAGCAATAGCATCACAAATTTCACAAATAAAGCATTTTTTTCACTGCCTTGACAGTACT
CTTAAGTCGACTTACTAGGGACAGGATTGGTGACAGAAAAGCCCCATCCTTAGGCCTCCTCCTTCCTAGT
CTCCTGATATTGGGTCTAACCCCCACCTCCTGTTAGGCAGATTCCTTATCTGGTGACACACCCCCATTTC
CTGGAGCCATCTCTCTCCTTGCCAGAACCTCTAAGGTTTGCTTACGATGGAGCCAGAGAGGATCCTGGGA
GGGAGAGCTTGGCAGGGGGTGGGAGGGAAGGGGGGGATGCGTGACCTGCCCGGTTCTCAGTGGCCACCCT
GCGCTACCCTCTCCCAGAACCTGAGCTGCTCTGACGCGGCTGTCTGGTGCGTTTCACTGATCCTGGTGCT
GCAGCTTCCTTACACTTCCCAAGAGGAGAAGCAGTTTGGAAAAACAAAATCAGAATAAGTTGGTCCTGAG
TTCTAACTTTGGCTCTTCACCTTTCTAGTCCCCAATTTATATTGTTCCTCCGTGCGTCAGTTTTACCTGT
GAGATAAGGCCAGTAGCCAGCCCCGTCCTGGCAGGGCTGTGGTGAGGAGGGGGGTGTCCGTGTGGAAAAC
TCCCTTTGTGAGAATGGTGCGTCCTAGGTGTTCACCAGGTCGTGGCCGCCTCTACTCCCTTTCTCTTTCT
CCATCCTTCTTTCCTTAAAGAGTCCCCAGTGCTATCTGGGACATATTCCTCCGCCCAGAGCAGGGTCCCG
CTTCCCTAAGGCCCTGCTCTGGGCTTCTGGGTTTGAGTCCTTGGCAAGCCCAGGAGAGGCGCTCAGGCTT
CCCTGTCCCCCTTCCTCGTCCACCATCTCATGCCCCTGGCTCTCCTGCCCCTTCCCTACAGGGGTTCCTG
GCTCTGCTCTAAGCTTGGCGTAATCATGGTCATAGCTGTTTCCTGTGTGAAATTGTTATCCGCTCACAAT
TCCACACAACATACGAGCCGGAAGCATAAAGTGTAAAGCCTGGGGTGCCTAATGAGTGAGCTAACTCACA
TTAATTGCGTTGCGCTCACTGCCCGCTTTCCAGTCGGGAAACCTGTCGTGCCAGCTGCATTAATGAATCG
GCCAACGCGCGGGGAGAGGCGGTTTGCGTATTGGGCGCTCTTCCGCTTCCTCGCTCACTGACTCGCTGCG
CTCGGTCGTTCGGCTGCGGCGAGCGGTATCAGCTCACTCAAAGGCGGTAATACGGTTATCCACAGAATCA
GGGGATAACGCAGGAAAGAACATGTGAGCAAAAGGCCAGCAAAAGGCCAGGAACCGTAAAAAGGCCGCGT
TGCTGGCGTTTTTCCATAGGCTCCGCCCCCCTGACGAGCATCACAAAAATCGACGCTCAAGTCAGAGGTG
GCGAAACCCGACAGGACTATAAAGATACCAGGCGTTTCCCCCTGGAAGCTCCCTCGTGCGCTCTCCTGTT
CCGACCCTGCCGCTTACCGGATACCTGTCCGCCTTTCTCCCTTCGGGAAGCGTGGCGCTTTCTCATAGCT
CACGCTGTAGGTATCTCAGTTCGGTGTAGGTCGTTCGCTCCAAGCTGGGCTGTGTGCACGAACCCCCCGT
TCAGCCCGACCGCTGCGCCTTATCCGGTAACTATCGTCTTGAGTCCAACCCGGTAAGACACGACTTATCG
CCACTGGCAGCAGCCACTGGTAACAGGATTAGCAGAGCGAGGTATGTAGGCGGTGCTACAGAGTTCTTGA
AGTGGTGGCCTAACTACGGCTACACTAGAAGAACAGTATTTGGTATCTGCGCTCTGCTGAAGCCAGTTAC
CTTCGGAAAAAGAGTTGGTAGCTCTTGATCCGGCAAACAAACCACCGCTGGTAGCGGTGGTTTTTTTGTT
TGCAAGCAGCAGATTACGCGCAGAAAAAAAGGATCTCAAGAAGATCCTTTGATCTTTTCTACGGGGTCTG
ACGCTCAGTGGAACGAAAACTCACGTTAAGGGATTTTGGTCATGAGATTATCAAAAAGGATCTTCACCTA
GATCCTTTTAAATTAAAAATGAAGTTTTAAATCAATCTAAAGTATATATGAGTAAACTTGGTCTGACAGT
TACCAATGCTTAATCAGTGAGGCACCTATCTCAGCGATCTGTCTATTTCGTTCATCCATAGTTGCCTGAC
TCCCCGTCGTGTAGATAACTACGATACGGGAGGGCTTACCATCTGGCCCCAGTGCTGCAATGATACCGCG
AGACCCACGCTCACCGGCTCCAGATTTATCAGCAATAAACCAGCCAGCCGGAAGGGCCGAGCGCAGAAGT
GGTCCTGCAACTTTATCCGCCTCCATCCAGTCTATTAATTGTTGCCGGGAAGCTAGAGTAAGTAGTTCGC
CAGTTAATAGTTTGCGCAACGTTGTTGCCATTGCTACAGGCATCGTGGTGTCACGCTCGTCGTTTGGTAT
GGCTTCATTCAGCTCCGGTTCCCAACGATCAAGGCGAGTTACATGATCCCCCATGTTGTGCAAAAAAGCG
GTTAGCTCCTTCGGTCCTCCGATCGTTGTCAGAAGTAAGTTGGCCGCAGTGTTATCACTCATGGTTATGG
CAGCACTGCATAATTCTCTTACTGTCATGCCATCCGTAAGATGCTTTTCTGTGACTGGTGAGTACTCAAC
CAAGTCATTCTGAGAATAGTGTATGCGGCGACCGAGTTGCTCTTGCCCGGCGTCAATACGGGATAATACC
GCGCCACATAGCAGAACTTTAAAAGTGCTCATCATTGGAAAACGTTCTTCGGGGCGAAAACTCTCAAGGA
TCTTACCGCTGTTGAGATCCAGTTCGATGTAACCCACTCGTGCACCCAACTGATCTTCAGCATCTTTTAC
TTTCACCAGCGTTTCTGGGTGAGCAAAAACAGGAAGGCAAAATGCCGCAAAAAAGGGAATAAGGGCGACA
CGGAAATGTTGAATACTCATACTCTTCCTTTTTCAATATTATTGAAGCATTTATCAGGGTTATTGTCTCA
TGAGCGGATACATATTTGAATGTATTTAGAAAAATAAACAAATAGGGGTTCCGCGCACATTTCCCCGAAA
AGTGCCACCTGACGTCTAAGAAACCATTATTATCATGACATTAACCTATAAAAATAGGCGTATCACGAGG
CCCTTTCGTC
Features (pLannotate 1.2.2; 21 found; start..end, strand, type, name):
    137..236     +  misc_feature   bom (fragment): basis of mobility region from pBR322
    242..399     -  CDS            lacZα (fragment): LacZα fragment of β-galactosidase; lacZ fragment
    584..1085    +  misc_feature   HA-L: left homology arm from the adeno-associated virus integration site (AAVS1) within intron 1 of the human PPP1R12C gene
   1212..1237    +  misc_feature   SA: splice acceptor site
   1324..2127    +  CDS            NeoR/KanR: aminoglycoside phosphotransferase from Tn5; aph(3')-II (or nptII); confers resistance to neomycin, kanamycin, and G418 (Geneticin®)
   2165..2389    +  polyA_signal   bGH poly(A) signal: bovine growth hormone polyadenylation signal
   2459..2762    +  enhancer       CMV enhancer: human cytomegalovirus immediate early enhancer
   2764..3041    +  promoter       chicken β-actin promoter: No description available
   3042..4058    +  intron         chimeric intron: chimera between introns from chicken β-actin and rabbit β-globin
   4122..4152    +  misc_feature   MCS (fragment): pUC18/19 multiple cloning site
   4211..4294    +  CDS            large T antigen (fragment): large T antigen from SV40 (simian virus 40)
   4317..4398    +  polyA_signal   SV40 poly(A) signal: SV40 polyadenylation signal
   4424..5260    +  misc_feature   HA-R: right homology arm from the adeno-associated virus integration site (AAVS1) within intron 1 of the human PPP1R12C gene
   5303..5319    -  protein_bind   lac operator: The lac repressor binds to the lac operator to inhibit transcription in E. coli. This inhibition can be relieved by adding lactose or isopropyl-β-D-thiogalactopyranoside (IPTG). lac repressor encoded by lacI
   5327..5357    -  promoter       lac promoter: promoter for the E. coli lac operon
   5372..5393    -  protein_bind   CAP binding site: CAP binding activates transcription in the presence of cAMP. E. coli catabolite activator protein
   5406..5498    -  CDS            lacI (fragment): lac repressor; lacI; The lac repressor binds to the lac operator to inhibit transcription in E. coli. This inhibition can be relieved by adding lactose or isopropyl-β-D-thiogalactopyranoside (IPTG).
   5681..6269    -  rep_origin     ori: high-copy-number ColE1/pMB1/pBR322/pUC origin of replication
   6440..7300    -  CDS            AmpR: β-lactamase; bla; confers resistance to ampicillin, carbenicillin, and related antibiotics
   7301..7405    -  promoter       AmpR promoter: bla
   7500..35      +  CDS            rop (fragment) (across the origin): Rop protein, which maintains plasmids at low copy number; rop
