[The description below was written by a language model from this plasmid's Addgene catalogue record and pLannotate feature annotations shown in this document.]
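Description:
pAAV-Neo_CAG is a 7.5 kb empty donor backbone for homology-directed integration at the human AAVS1 safe-harbour locus in intron 1 of PPP1R12C. Despite the "pAAV" name, the feature table shows no viral ITRs. It is a pUC-type plasmid propagated in E. coli through a high-copy ColE1/pMB1 origin and an ampicillin resistance gene, with leftover fragments of lacZα, lacI, the lac promoter/operator, bom and rop from the cloning backbone. The catalogue lists it as a bacterial expression vector, but its functional elements are designed for mammalian genome editing.

Between the left and right AAVS1 homology arms lie two units. The first is a splice acceptor followed by the Tn5 neomycin phosphotransferase coding sequence and a bGH polyadenylation signal. This gene-trap layout would let the resistance gene be transcribed from the endogenous PPP1R12C promoter after correct integration, giving G418 selection. The second is a CAG promoter (CMV enhancer, chicken β-actin promoter and chimeric intron) leading into a short multiple cloning site fragment and an SV40 poly(A) signal, with no annotated coding sequence in between. The depositor comments describe the neomycin cassette as CAG-driven, whereas the annotation places NeoR upstream of CAG behind the splice acceptor; the record does not resolve this difference.

The plasmid expresses no shRNA or other functional payload. It serves as a filler that is co-nucleofected with the puromycin-selectable pAAV-Puro_siKD2.0 shRNA knockdown vector. Selecting with both drugs enriches for cells carrying one construct on each AAVS1 allele, that is, biallelic targeting. The associated publication applies this approach to transcriptional perturbation studies in pluripotent stem cell models.
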