Addgene plasmid #220537: pAAV-Neo_CAG
Purpose: (Empty Backbone) AAVS1-targeting backbone used as a filler plasmid to co-deliver during nucleofection with pAAV-Puro_siKD2.0 (Plasmid #220536) cloned with shRNAs
Depositing lab: Alessandro Bertero. Depositing organization: University of Turin. Publication: Single cell transcriptional perturbome in pluripotent stem cell models. Balmas E, Ratto ML, Snijders KE, Becca S, Liaci C, Ricca I, Merlo GR, Calogero RA, Alessandri L, Mendjan S, Bertero A. Mol Syst Biol. 2025 Dec 10. doi: 10.1038/s44320-025-00172-8. PubMed 41372705.
Backbone
  Vector backbone: pAAV-Neo_CAG
  Vector type: Bacterial Expression
  Selectable markers: Neomycin (select with G418)
Growth in bacteria
  Bacterial resistance: Ampicillin, 100 μg/mL
  Growth temperature: 37°C
  Growth strain: DH5alpha
  Copy number: Unknown
Terms and licenses: Academic/Nonprofit Terms; Industry Terms: Not Available to Industry
Depositor comments: pAAV-Neo_CAG is an empty AAVS1-targeting backbone used as a filler plasmid during genome editing. It carries a CAG-driven neomycin resistance cassette and is co-delivered with pAAV-Puro_siKD2.0 (Plasmid #220536) during nucleofection to enrich for biallelic AAVS1 integration. This plasmid does not express any shRNA or functional payload and serves only as a selection-compatible filler vector. Please visit https://dx.doi.org/10.17504/protocols.io.e6nvw4q29lmk/v1 for a detailed protocol for use.
How to cite: pAAV-Neo_CAG was a gift from Alessandro Bertero (Addgene plasmid # 220537 ; http://n2t.net/addgene:220537 ; RRID:Addgene_220537)
